>Addgene plasmid #189880 | p663-UBC-miniTurbo-V5-STK31_IDG-K | addgene full sequence | sequence record 374486 | Addgene NGS Result
AGGTGGCACTTTTCGGGGAAATGTGCGCGGAACCCCTATTTGTTTATTTTTCTAAATACATTCAAATATG
TATCCGCTCATGAGACAATAACCCTGATAAATGCTTCAATAATATTGAAAAAGGAAGAGTATGAGTATTC
AACATTTCCGTGTCGCCCTTATTCCCTTTTTTGCGGCATTTTGCCTTCCTGTTTTTGCTCACCCAGAAAC
GCTGGTGAAAGTAAAAGATGCTGAAGATCAGTTGGGTGCACGAGTGGGTTACATCGAACTGGATCTCAAC
AGCGGTAAGATCCTTGAGAGTTTTCGCCCCGAAGAACGTTTTCCAATGATGAGCACTTTTAAAGTTCTGC
TATGTGGCGCGGTATTATCCCGTATTGACGCCGGGCAAGAGCAACTCGGTCGCCGCATACACTATTCTCA
GAATGACTTGGTTGAGTACTCACCAGTCACAGAAAAGCATCTTACGGATGGCATGACAGTAAGAGAATTA
TGCAGTGCTGCCATAACCATGAGTGATAACACTGCGGCCAACTTACTTCTGACAACGATCGGAGGACCGA
AGGAGCTAACCGCTTTTTTGCACAACATGGGGGATCATGTAACTCGCCTTGATCGTTGGGAACCGGAGCT
GAATGAAGCCATACCAAACGACGAGCGTGACACCACGATGCCTGTAGCAATGGCAACAACGTTGCGCAAA
CTATTAACTGGCGAACTACTTACTCTAGCTTCCCGGCAACAATTAATAGACTGGATGGAGGCGGATAAAG
TTGCAGGACCACTTCTGCGCTCGGCCCTTCCGGCTGGCTGGTTTATTGCTGATAAATCTGGAGCCGGTGA
GCGTGGGTCTCGCGGTATCATTGCAGCACTGGGGCCAGATGGTAAGCCCTCCCGTATCGTAGTTATCTAC
ACGACGGGGAGTCAGGCAACTATGGATGAACGAAATAGACAGATCGCTGAGATAGGTGCCTCACTGATTA
AGCATTGGTAACTGTCAGACCAAGTTTACTCATATATACTTTAGATTGATTTAAAACTTCATTTTTAATT
TAAAAGGATCTAGGTGAAGATCCTTTTTGATAATCTCATGACCAAAATCCCTTAACGTGAGTTTTCGTTC
CACTGAGCGTCAGACCCCGTAGAAAAGATCAAAGGATCTTCTTGAGATCCTTTTTTTCTGCGCGTAATCT
GCTGCTTGCAAACAAAAAAACCACCGCTACCAGCGGTGGTTTGTTTGCCGGATCAAGAGCTACCAACTCT
TTTTCCGAAGGTAACTGGCTTCAGCAGAGCGCAGATACCAAATACTGTTCTTCTAGTGTAGCCGTAGTTA
GGCCACCACTTCAAGAACTCTGTAGCACCGCCTACATACCTCGCTCTGCTAATCCTGTTACCAGTGGCTG
CTGCCAGTGGCGATAAGTCGTGTCTTACCGGGTTGGACTCAAGACGATAGTTACCGGATAAGGCGCAGCG
GTCGGGCTGAACGGGGGGTTCGTGCACACAGCCCAGCTTGGAGCGAACGACCTACACCGAACTGAGATAC
CTACAGCGTGAGCTATGAGAAAGCGCCACGCTTCCCGAAGGGAGAAAGGCGGACAGGTATCCGGTAAGCG
GCAGGGTCGGAACAGGAGAGCGCACGAGGGAGCTTCCAGGGGGAAACGCCTGGTATCTTTATAGTCCTGT
CGGGTTTCGCCACCTCTGACTTGAGCGTCGATTTTTGTGATGCTCGTCAGGGGGGCGGAGCCTATGGAAA
AACGCCAGCAACGCGGCCTTTTTACGGTTCCTGGCCTTTTGCTGGCCTTTTGCTCACATGTTCTTTCCTG
CGTTATCCCCTGATTCTGTGGATAACCGTATTACCGCCTTTGAGTGAGCTGATACCGCTCGCCGCAGCCG
AACGACCGAGCGCAGCGAGTCAGTGAGCGAGGAAGCGGAAGAGCGCCCAATACGCAAACCGCCTCTCCCC
GCGCGTTGGCCGATTCATTAATGCAGCTGGCACGACAGGTTTCCCGACTGGAAAGCGGGCAGTGAGCGCA
ACGCAATTAATGTGAGTTAGCTCACTCATTAGGCACCCCAGGCTTTACACTTTATGCTTCCGGCTCGTAT
GTTGTGTGGAATTGTGAGCGGATAACAATTTCACACAGGAAACAGCTATGACCATGATTACGCCAAGCGC
GCAATTAACCCTCACTAAAGGGAACAAAAGCTGGAGCTGCAAGCTTAATGTAGTCTTATGCAATACTCTT
GTAGTCTTGCAACATGGTAACGATGAGTTAGCAACATGCCTTACAAGGAGAGAAAAAGCACCGTGCATGC
CGATTGGTGGAAGTAAGGTGGTACGATCGTGCCTTATTAGGAAGGCAACAGACGGGTCTGACATGGATTG
GACGAACCACTGAATTGCCGCATTGCAGAGATATTGTATTTAAGTGCCTAGCTCGATACATAAACGGGTC
TCTCTGGTTAGACCAGATCTGAGCCTGGGAGCTCTCTGGCTAACTAGGGAACCCACTGCTTAAGCCTCAA
TAAAGCTTGCCTTGAGTGCTTCAAGTAGTGTGTGCCCGTCTGTTGTGTGACTCTGGTAACTAGAGATCCC
TCAGACCCTTTTAGTCAGTGTGGAAAATCTCTAGCAGTGGCGCCCGAACAGGGACTTGAAAGCGAAAGGG
AAACCAGAGGAGCTCTCTCGACGCAGGACTCGGCTTGCTGAAGCGCGCACGGCAAGAGGCGAGGGGCGGC
GACTGGTGAGTACGCCAAAAATTTTGACTAGCGGAGGCTAGAAGGAGAGAGATGGGTGCGAGAGCGTCAG
TATTAAGCGGGGGAGAATTAGATCGCGATGGGAAAAAATTCGGTTAAGGCCAGGGGGAAAGAAAAAATAT
AAATTAAAACATATAGTATGGGCAAGCAGGGAGCTAGAACGATTCGCAGTTAATCCTGGCCTGTTAGAAA
CATCAGAAGGCTGTAGACAAATACTGGGACAGCTACAACCATCCCTTCAGACAGGATCAGAAGAACTTAG
ATCATTATATAATACAGTAGCAACCCTCTATTGTGTGCATCAAAGGATAGAGATAAAAGACACCAAGGAA
GCTTTAGACAAGATAGAGGAAGAGCAAAACAAAAGTAAGACCACCGCACAGCAAGCGGCCGCTGATCTTC
AGACCTGGAGGAGGAGATATGAGGGACAATTGGAGAAGTGAATTATATAAATATAAAGTAGTAAAAATTG
AACCATTAGGAGTAGCACCCACCAAGGCAAAGAGAAGAGTGGTGCAGAGAGAAAAAAGAGCAGTGGGAAT
AGGAGCTTTGTTCCTTGGGTTCTTGGGAGCAGCAGGAAGCACTATGGGCGCAGCGTCAATGACGCTGACG
GTACAGGCCAGACAATTATTGTCTGGTATAGTGCAGCAGCAGAACAATTTGCTGAGGGCTATTGAGGCGC
AACAGCATCTGTTGCAACTCACAGTCTGGGGCATCAAGCAGCTCCAGGCAAGAATCCTGGCTGTGGAAAG
ATACCTAAAGGATCAACAGCTCCTGGGGATTTGGGGTTGCTCTGGAAAACTCATTTGCACCACTGCTGTG
CCTTGGAATGCTAGTTGGAGTAATAAATCTCTGGAACAGATTTGGAATCACACGACCTGGATGGAGTGGG
ACAGAGAAATTAACAATTACACAAGCTTAATACACTCCTTAATTGAAGAATCGCAAAACCAGCAAGAAAA
GAATGAACAAGAATTATTGGAATTAGATAAATGGGCAAGTTTGTGGAATTGGTTTAACATAACAAATTGG
CTGTGGTATATAAAATTATTCATAATGATAGTAGGAGGCTTGGTAGGTTTAAGAATAGTTTTTGCTGTAC
TTTCTATAGTGAATAGAGTTAGGCAGGGATATTCACCATTATCGTTTCAGACCCACCTCCCAACCCCGAG
GGGACCCGACAGGCCCGAAGGAATAGAAGAAGAAGGTGGAGAGAGAGACAGAGACAGATCCATTCGATTA
GTGAACGGATCTCGACGGTATCGGTTAACTTTTAAAAGAAAAGGGGGGATTGGGGGGTACAGTGCAGGGG
AAAGAATAGTAGACATAATAGCAACAGACATACAAACTAAAGAATTACAAAAACAAATTACAAAATTCAA
AATTTTATCGTCCAGTGTGGTGGAATTCTGCAGATATCACAACTTTGTATAGAAAAGTTGGCCTCCGCGC
CGGGTTTTGGCGCCTCCCGCGGGCGCCCCCCTCCTCACGGCGAGCGCTGCCACGTCAGACGAAGGGCGCA
GCGAGCGTCCTGATCCTTCCGCCCGGACGCTCAGGACAGCGGCCCGCTGCTCATAAGACTCGGCCTTAGA
ACCCCAGTATCAGCAGAAGGACATTTTAGGACGGGACTTGGGTGACTCTAGGGCACTGGTTTTCTTTCCA
GAGAGCGGAACAGGCGAGGAAAAGTAGTCCCTTCTCGGCGATTCTGCGGAGGGATCTCCGTGGGGCGGTG
AACGCCGATGATTATATAAGGACGCGCCGGGTGTGGCACAGCTAGTTCCGTCGCAGCCGGGATTTGGGTC
GCGGTTCTTGTTTGTGGATCGCTGTGATCGTCACTTGGTGAGTAGCGGGCTGCTGGGCTGGCCGGGGCTT
TCGTGGCCGCCGGGCCGCTCGGTGGGACGGAAGCGTGTGGAGAGACCGCCAAGGGCTGTAGTCTGGGTCC
GCGAGCAAGGTTGCCCTGAACTGGGGGTTGGGGGGAGCGCAGCAAAATGGCGGCTGTTCCCGAGTCTTGA
ATGGAAGACGCTTGTGAGGCGGGCTGTGAGGTCGTTGAAACAAGGTGGGGGGCATGGTGGGCGGCAAGAA
CCCAAGGTCTTGAGGCCTTCGCTAATGCGGGAAAGCTCTTATTCGGGTGAGATGGGCTGGGGCACCATCT
GGGGACCCTGACGTGAAGTTTGTCACTGACTGGAGAACTCGGTTTGTCGTCTGTTGCGGGGGCGGCAGTT
ATGGCGGTGCCGTTGGGCAGTGCACCCGTACCTTTGGGAGCGCGCGCCCTCGTCGTGTCGTGACGTCACC
CGTTCTGTTGGCTTATAATGCAGGGTGGGGCCACCTGCCGGTAGGTGTGCGGTAGGCTTTTCTCCGTCGC
AGGACGCAGGGTTCGGGCCTAGGGTAGGCTCTCCTGAATCGACAGGCGCCGGACCTCTGGTGAGGGGAGG
GATAAGTGAGGCGTCAGTTTCTTTGGTCGGTTTTATGTACCTATCTTCTTAAGTAGCTGAAGCTCCGGTT
TTGAACTATGCGCTCGGGGTTGGCGAGTGTGTTTTGTGAAGTTTTTTAGGCACCTTTTGAAATGTAATCA
TTTGGGTCAATATGTAATTTTCAGTGTTAGACTAGTAAATTGTCCGCTAAATTCTGGCCGTTTTTGGCTT
TTTTGTTAGACGGCCAACTTTTGTATACAAAGTGGGCCACCATGGGAATCCCGCTGCTGAACGCTAAACA
GATTCTGGGACAGCTGGACGGCGGGAGCGTGGCAGTCCTGCCTGTGGTCGACTCCACCAATCAGTACCTG
CTGGATCGAATCGGCGAGCTGAAGAGTGGGGATGCTTGCATTGCAGAATATCAGCAGGCAGGGAGAGGAA
GCAGAGGGAGGAAATGGTTCTCTCCTTTTGGAGCTAACCTGTACCTGAGTATGTTTTGGCGCCTGAAGCG
GGGACCAGCAGCAATCGGCCTGGGCCCGGTCATCGGAATTGTCATGGCAGAAGCGCTGCGAAAGCTGGGA
GCAGACAAGGTGCGAGTCAAATGGCCCAATGACCTGTATCTGCAGGATAGAAAGCTGGCAGGCATCCTGG
TGGAGCTGGCCGGAATAACAGGCGATGCTGCACAGATCGTCATTGGCGCCGGGATTAACGTGGCTATGAG
GCGCGTGGAGGAAAGCGTGGTCAATCAGGGCTGGATCACACTGCAGGAAGCAGGGATTAACCTGGACAGG
AATACTCTGGCCGCTATGCTGATCCGAGAGCTGCGGGCAGCCCTGGAACTGTTCGAGCAGGAAGGCCTGG
CTCCATATCTGTCACGGTGGGAGAAGCTGGATAACTTCATCAATAGACCCGTGAAGCTGATCATTGGGGA
CAAAGAGATTTTCGGGATTAGCCGGGGGATTGATAAACAGGGAGCCCTGCTGCTGGAACAGGACGGAGTT
ATCAAACCCTGGATGGGCGGAGAAATCAGTCTGCGGTCTGCCGAAAAGGCTAGCGGCAAGCCCATCCCCA
ACCCCCTGCTGGGCCTGGACAGCACCACAAGTTTGTACAAAAAAGCAGGCTCCACCATGTGGGTCCAGGG
TCACTCTTCTAGAGCTTCCGCAACGGAAAGTGTGAGTTTTTCAGGAATTGTTCAAATGGATGAAGATACA
CATTACGATAAAGTGGAAGATGTGGTTGGAAGTCACATAGAAGATGCAGTAACATTTTGGGCCCAGAGTA
TCAATAGAAATAAGGATATCATGAAGATTGGTTGCTCACTGTCTGAAGTTTGCCCCCACGCCAGTTCAGT
TTTGGGGAATCTTGACCCAAACAAGATTTATGGTGGATTATTTTCTGAAGATCAGTGTTGGTACAGATGC
AAAGTACTGAAAATCATCAGCGTTGAAAAGTGTCTGGTGAGGTACATTGACTATGGAAATACTGAAATTC
TAAATCGATCTGATATAGTTGAAATTCCTTTGGAGCTGCAGTTTTCTAGTGTTGCCAAAAAGTATAAACT
TTGGGGACTACACATTCCTTCTGATCAAGAAGTTACCCAGTTTGATCAGGGCACAACCTTTTTGGGGAGC
TTGATTTTTGAAAAGGAAATAAAAATGAGAATTAAAGCAACCTCTGAAGATGGAACAGTTATTGCTCAGG
CTGAGTATGGCAGTGTGGATATAGGGGAAGAGGTGCTTAAGAAAGGATTTGCAGAGAAATGCAGACTTGC
TTCCAGAACTGACATCTGTGAGGAAAAAAAATTGGATCCTGGTCAACTTGTTCTCAGGAACCTCAAAAGC
CCCATTCCTTTGTGGGGGCATAGATCAAACCAGTCAACCTTCAGCAGGCCCAAGGGGCACTTAAGTGAGA
AAATGACTCTTGACTTGAAGGATGAAAATGATGCAGGCAATCTTATAACATTTCCAAAGGAAAGTTTGGC
TGTTGGTGACTTTAATTTAGGGTCTAACGTCAGCCTGGAAAAAATTAAGCAGGACCAGAAACTGATTGAA
GAAAATGAAAAACTTAAAACAGAGAAGGACGCTCTTCTTGAAAGTTATAAGGCGTTAGAATTGAAAGTAG
AGCAGATTGCCCAGGAGCTGCAGCAAGAGAAGGCAGCTGCTGTGGATTTGACTAACCACTTAGAATACAC
TCTGAAGACCTATATAGATACCAGAATGAAAAATCTGGCAGCTAAGATGGAAATACTGAAAGAAATGAGG
CATGTCGACATCAGTGTCCGTTTCGGAAAAGACCTTTCAGATGCTATACAAGTGTTGGATGAAGGGTGCT
TTACTACTCCAGCTTCTTTGAATGGATTAGAGATAATATGGGCAGAATACAGTCTGGCTCAGGAGAATAT
TAAAACTTGTGAATATGTGAGTGAAGGGAATATTTTGATTGCCCAAAGAAATGAAATGCAGCAGAAGCTG
TACATGTCAGTAGAAGATTTTATTCTGGAAGTTGATGAGTCATCTCTTAATAAACGCTTAAAAACATTGC
AGGATTTGTCAGTCTCTTTAGAAGCAGTGTATGGACAAGCCAAAGAAGGAGCAAATTCTGATGAAATACT
TAAAAAATTTTATGACTGGAAGTGTGATAAAAGAGAGGAGTTCACCAGTGTTAGAAGTGAAACAGACGCT
TCTCTGCACCGTCTTGTAGCATGGTTCCAAAGAACCTTAAAGGTTTTTGACCTATCTGTGGAAGGATCAC
TGATTTCAGAAGACGCAATGGATAATATTGATGAAATCCTAGAGAAGACTGAGTCAAGTGTCTGCAAAGA
GCTGGAGATAGCTCTGGTTGATCAAGGTGATGCAGACAAGGAGATAATTTCAAATACATATAGTCAAGTA
CTGCAAAAGATTCATTCAGAGGAAAGGCTCATTGCCACAGTACAAGCTAAGTACAAGGACAGTATTGAGT
TTAAAAAGCAGCTTATTGAATATTTAAATAAGAGTCCCAGTGTGGATCACTTGCTATCCATTAAGAAGAC
ATTGAAAAGCTTAAAAGCTCTACTCAGATGGAAATTGGTTGAAAAGAGTAATTTGGAAGAGTCAGATGAT
CCTGATGGCTCTCAAATTGAGAAAATAAAAGAAGAAATAACTCAGCTGCGCAATAATGTCTTTCAGGAAA
TTTATCATGAGAGAGAGGAATATGAGATGCTAACTAGTTTGGCACAGAAATGGTTCCCTGAGCTGCCTCT
GCTTCATCCTGAAATAGGATTACTCAAATACATGAACTCTGGTGGTCTCCTTACAATGAGCTTGGAACGA
GATCTTCTTGATGCTGAGCCCATGAAGGAACTTAGCAGCAAGCGTCCTTTGGTACGTTCTGAGGTTAATG
GGCAGATAATTCTGTTAAAGGGCTATTCTGTGGATGTTGACACAGAAGCCAAGGTGATTGAGAGAGCAGC
CACCTACCATAGAGCTTGGAGAGAAGCTGAAGGAGACTCAGGGTTACTGCCATTGATATTCCTGTTTTTA
TGTAAGTCTGATCCTATGGCTTATCTGATGGTCCCATACTACCCTAGGGCAAACCTGAATGCTGTTCAAG
CCAACATGCCTTTAAATTCAGAAGAAACTTTAAAGGTCATGAAAGGTGTTGCCCAGGGTCTGCATACATT
GCATAAGGCTGACATAATTCATGGATCACTTCATCAGAACAATGTATTTGCTTTAAACCGTGAACAAGGA
ATTGTTGGAGATTTTGACTTCACCAAATCTGTGAGTCAGCGAGCCTCGGTGAACATGATGGTTGGTGACT
TGAGTTTGATGTCACCTGAGTTGAAAATGGGAAAACCTGCTTCTCCAGGTTCAGACTTATATGCTTATGG
CTGCCTCTTATTATGGCTTTCTGTTCAAAATCAGGAGTTTGAGATAAATAAAGATGGAATCCCCAAAGTG
GATCAGTTTCATCTGGATGATAAAGTCAAATCCCTCCTCTGTAGCTTGATATGTTATAGAAGTTCAATGA
CTGCTGAACAAGTTTTAAATGCTGAATGTTTCTTGATGCCAAAGGAGCAATCAGTTCCAAACCCAGAAAA
AGATACTGAATACACCCTATATAAAAAGGAAGAAGAAATAAAGACGGAGAACTTGGATAAATGTATGGAG
AAGACAAGAAATGGTGAAGCCAACTTTGATTGTTAGGACCCAGCTTTCTTGTACAAAGTGGTGATATCCA
GCACAGTGGCGGCCGCTCGACAATCAACCTCTGGATTACAAAATTTGTGAAAGATTGACTGGTATTCTTA
ACTATGTTGCTCCTTTTACGCTATGTGGATACGCTGCTTTAATGCCTTTGTATCATGCTATTGCTTCCCG
TATGGCTTTCATTTTCTCCTCCTTGTATAAATCCTGGTTGCTGTCTCTTTATGAGGAGTTGTGGCCCGTT
GTCAGGCAACGTGGCGTGGTGTGCACTGTGTTTGCTGACGCAACCCCCACTGGTTGGGGCATTGCCACCA
CCTGTCAGCTCCTTTCCGGGACTTTCGCTTTCCCCCTCCCTATTGCCACGGCGGAACTCATCGCCGCCTG
CCTTGCCCGCTGCTGGACAGGGGCTCGGCTGTTGGGCACTGACAATTCCGTGGTGTTGTCGGGGAAGCTG
ACGTCCTTTCCATGGCTGCTCGCCTGTGTTGCCACCTGGATTCTGCGCGGGACGTCCTTCTGCTACGTCC
CTTCGGCCCTCAATCCAGCGGACCTTCCTTCCCGCGGCCTGCTGCCGGCTCTGCGGCCTCTTCCGCGTCT
TCGCCTTCGCCCTCAGACGAGTCGGATCTCCCTTTGGGCCGCCTCCCCGCCTGGAATTCTACCGGGTAGG
GGAGGCGCTTTTCCCAAGGCAGTCTGGAGCATGCGCTTTAGCAGCCCCGCTGGGCACTTGGCGCTACACA
AGTGGCCTCTGGCCTCGCACACATTCCACATCCACCGGTAGGCGCCAACCGGCTCCGTTCTTTGGTGGCC
CCTTCGCGCCACCTTCTACTCCTCCCCTAGTCAGGAAGTTCCCCCCCGCCCCGCAGCTCGCGTCGTGCAG
GACGTGACAAATGGAAGTAGCACGTCTCACTAGTCTCGTGCAGATGGACAGCACCGCTGAGCAATGGAAG
CGGGTAGGCCTTTGGGGCAGCGGCCAATAGCAGCTTTGCTCCTTCGCTTTCTGGGCTCAGAGGCTGGGAA
GGGGTGGGTCCGGGGGCGGGCTCAGGGGCGGGCTCAGGGGCGGGGCGGGCGCCCGAAGGTCCTCCGGAGG
CCCGGCATTCTGCACGCTTCAAAAGCGCACGTCTGCCGCGCTGTTCTCCTCTTCCTCATCTCCGGGCCTT
TCGACCTGCAGCCCAAGCTTACCATGACCGAGTACAAGCCCACGGTGCGCCTCGCCACCCGCGACGACGT
CCCCAGGGCCGTACGCACCCTCGCCGCCGCGTTCGCCGACTACCCCGCCACGCGCCACACCGTCGATCCG
GACCGCCACATCGAGCGGGTCACCGAGCTGCAAGAACTCTTCCTCACGCGCGTCGGGCTCGACATCGGCA
AGGTGTGGGTCGCGGACGACGGCGCCGCGGTGGCGGTCTGGACCACGCCGGAGAGCGTCGAAGCGGGGGC
GGTGTTCGCCGAGATCGGCCCGCGCATGGCCGAGTTGAGCGGTTCCCGGCTGGCCGCGCAGCAACAGATG
GAAGGCCTCCTGGCGCCGCACCGGCCCAAGGAGCCCGCGTGGTTCCTGGCCACCGTCGGCGTCTCGCCCG
ACCACCAGGGCAAGGGTCTGGGCAGCGCCGTCGTGCTCCCCGGAGTGGAGGCGGCCGAGCGCGCCGGGGT
GCCCGCCTTCCTGGAGACCTCCGCGCCCCGCAACCTCCCCTTCTACGAGCGGCTCGGCTTCACCGTCACC
GCCGACGTCGAGGTGCCCGAAGGACCGCGCACCTGGTGCATGACCCGCAAGCCCGGTGCCTGACGCCCGC
CCCACGACCCGCAGCGCCCGACCGAAAGGAGCGCACGACCCCATGCATCTCGAGGGCCCGGTACCTTTAA
GACCAATGACTTACAAGGCAGCTGTAGATCTTAGCCACTTTTTAAAAGAAAAGGGGGGACTGGAAGGGCT
AGCTCACTCCCAACGAAGACAAGATCTGCTTTTTGCTTGTACTGGGTCTCTCTGGTTAGACCAGATCTGA
GCCTGGGAGCTCTCTGGCTAACTAGGGAACCCACTGCTTAAGCCTCAATAAAGCTTGCCTTGAGTGCTTC
AAGTAGTGTGTGCCCGTCTGTTGTGTGACTCTGGTAACTAGAGATCCCTCAGACCCTTTTAGTCAGTGTG
GAAAATCTCTAGCAGTAGTAGTTCATGTCATCTTATTATTCAGTATTTATAACTTGCAAAGAAATGAATA
TCAGAGAGTGAGAGGAACTTGTTTATTGCAGCTTATAATGGTTACAAATAAAGCAATAGCATCACAAATT
TCACAAATAAAGCATTTTTTTCACTGCATTCTAGTTGTGGTTTGTCCAAACTCATCAATGTATCTTATCA
TGTCTGGCTCTAGCTATCCCGCCCCTAACTCCGCCCATCCCGCCCCTAACTCCGCCCAGTTCCGCCCATT
CTCCGCCCCATGGCTGACTAATTTTTTTTATTTATGCAGAGGCCGAGGCCGCCTCGGCCTCTGAGCTATT
CCAGAAGTAGTGAGGAGGCTTTTTTGGAGGCCTAGGGACGTACCCAATTCGCCCTATAGTGAGTCGTATT
ACGCGCGCTCACTGGCCGTCGTTTTACAACGTCGTGACTGGGAAAACCCTGGCGTTACCCAACTTAATCG
CCTTGCAGCACATCCCCCTTTCGCCAGCTGGCGTAATAGCGAAGAGGCCCGCACCGATCGCCCTTCCCAA
CAGTTGCGCAGCCTGAATGGCGAATGGG
[124 nt withheld, positions 12069-12192]
C
[91 nt withheld, positions 12194-12284]
A
[49 nt withheld, positions 12286-12334]
CCTTTGACGTTGGAGTCCACGTTCTTT
[37 nt withheld, positions 12362-12398]
ACCCTATCTCGGTCTATTCTTTTGATTTATAAGGGATTTTGCCGATTTCGGCCTATTGGTTAAAAAATGA
GCTGATTTAACAAAAATTTAACGCGAATTTTAACAAAATATTAACGCTTACAATTT
Features (pLannotate 1.2.2; 32 found; start..end, strand, type, name):
     26..130     +  promoter       AmpR promoter: bla
    131..991     +  CDS            AmpR: β-lactamase; bla; confers resistance to ampicillin, carbenicillin, and related antibiotics
   1162..1750    +  rep_origin     ori: high-copy-number ColE1/pMB1/pBR322/pUC origin of replication
   1933..2025    +  CDS            lacI (fragment): lac repressor; lacI; The lac repressor binds to the lac operator to inhibit transcription in E. coli. This inhibition can be relieved by adding lactose or isopropyl-β-D-thiogalactopyranoside (IPTG).
   2038..2059    +  protein_bind   CAP binding site: CAP binding activates transcription in the presence of cAMP. E. coli catabolite activator protein
   2074..2104    +  promoter       lac promoter: promoter for the E. coli lac operon
   2108..2130    +  protein_bind   lac operator (fragment): The lac repressor binds to the lac operator to inhibit transcription in E. coli. This inhibition can be relieved by adding lactose or isopropyl-β-D-thiogalactopyranoside (IPTG). lac repressor encoded by lacI
   2173..2191    +  promoter       T3 promoter: promoter for bacteriophage T3 RNA polymerase
   2219..2445    +  promoter       RSV promoter: Rous sarcoma virus enhancer/promoter
   2446..2626    +  LTR            5' LTR (truncated): truncated 5' long terminal repeat (LTR) from HIV-1
   2673..2798    +  misc_feature   HIV-1 Ψ: packaging signal of human immunodeficiency virus type 1
   2782..3145    +  CDS            HIV-1 gag (fragment): gag protein from human immunodeficiency virus 1; gag
   3291..3524    +  misc_feature   RRE: The Rev response element (RRE) of HIV-1 allows for Rev-dependent mRNA export from the nucleus to the cytoplasm.
   3901..4001    +  CDS            Rev (fragment): human immunodeficiency virus 1 (HIV-1) Rev protein; rev; enhances nuclear export of unspliced and incompletely spliced viral mRNAs
   4020..4136    +  misc_feature   cPPT/CTS: central polypurine tract and central termination sequence of HIV-1
   4170..4190    +  protein_bind   attB4: mutant version of attB; core recombination site for the Gateway® BP reaction BP Clonase™
   4190..5401    +  promoter       UbC promoter: human ubiquitin C promoter
   5405..5423    -  protein_bind   attB5 (fragment): mutant version of attB; core recombination site for the Gateway® BP reaction BP Clonase™
   5438..6208    +  CDS            miniTurbo: N-terminally truncated mutant of the E. coli biotin ligase BioID engineered for improved catalytic efficiency (Branon et al., 2018)
   6257..6281    +  protein_bind   attB1: mutant version of attB; recombination site for the Gateway® BP reaction BP Clonase™
   6287..9334    +  CDS            Stk31: STK31_MOUSE - Experimental evidence at protein level: Swiss-Prot protein existence level 1. From Mus musculus (Mouse).
   9348..9372    -  protein_bind   attB2: mutant version of attB; recombination site for the Gateway® BP reaction BP Clonase™
   9402..9990    +  misc_feature   WPRE: woodchuck hepatitis virus posttranscriptional regulatory element
  10004..10503   +  promoter       PGK promoter: mouse phosphoglycerate kinase 1 promoter
  10524..11123   +  CDS            PuroR: puromycin N-acetyltransferase; pac from Streptomyces alboniger; confers resistance to puromycin
  11191..11328   +  CDS            nef (fragment): NEF_HV1LA - Experimental evidence at protein level: Swiss-Prot protein existence level 1. Extracellular Nef protein targets CD4(+) T-lymphocytes for apoptosis by interacting with CXCR4 surface receptors. From Human immunodeficiency virus type 1 group M subtype B (isolate Lai) (HIV-1).
  11314..11494   +  LTR            5' LTR (truncated): truncated 5' long terminal repeat (LTR) from HIV-1
  11566..11687   +  polyA_signal   SV40 poly(A) signal: SV40 polyadenylation signal
  11727..11862   +  rep_origin     SV40 ori: SV40 origin of replication
  11883..11901   -  promoter       T7 promoter: promoter for bacteriophage T7 RNA polymerase
  11909..12064   +  CDS            lacZα (fragment): LacZα fragment of β-galactosidase; lacZ fragment
  12069..12497   +  rep_origin     f1 ori (sequence partly withheld): f1 bacteriophage origin of replication; arrow indicates direction of (+) strand synthesis
