[The description below was written by a language model from this plasmid's Addgene catalogue record and pLannotate feature annotations shown in this document.]
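Description:
p663-UBC-miniTurbo-V5-STK31_IDG-K is a lentiviral mammalian expression clone built on the pDest663 Gateway destination backbone by multisite Gateway recombination. The sequenced plasmid is about 12.5 kb. It is propagated in E. coli under ampicillin selection (AmpR/bla) from a ColE1/pUC-type origin, although the catalogue lists it as low copy. An f1 origin and an SV40 origin are also present. The viral portion has a third-generation-style layout. An RSV promoter drives a truncated HIV-1 5' LTR, followed by the Ψ packaging signal with a gag fragment, the RRE for Rev-dependent RNA export and the cPPT/CTS. A truncated 3' LTR and an SV40 polyadenylation signal close the transfer cassette.

Between the LTRs, a human ubiquitin C (UbC) promoter flanked by attB4 and attB5 sites drives an open reading frame that begins with miniTurbo, a truncated, engineered E. coli biotin ligase with improved catalytic efficiency. According to the catalogue, a V5 epitope follows; it is not annotated separately in the feature table but would fall in the short gap before attB1. The STK31 coding sequence lies between attB1 and attB2. The automated annotation matched this ORF to the mouse Stk31 protein, whereas the catalogue records the insert as human STK31, an understudied kinase. A WPRE downstream enhances transcript expression, and a separate PGK promoter–PuroR cassette allows puromycin selection of transduced cells.

The construct was made within the Illuminating the Druggable Genome programme. It is intended for stable expression of the miniTurbo-tagged kinase so that neighbouring proteins are biotinylated, and protein-proximity networks can then be mapped by proteomics.
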