Addgene plasmid #189880: p663-UBC-miniTurbo-V5-STK31_IDG-K
Purpose: Gateway destination clone of STK31 (human) tagged with N-terminal miniTurbo-V5 for generating protein-proximity networks using proximity-dependent biotinylation proteomics
Depositing lab: Ben Major. Depositing organization: Washington University in Saint Louis.
Backbone
  Vector backbone: pDest663
  Backbone manufacturer: PEL
  Backbone size w/o insert (bp): 9019
  Vector type: Mammalian Expression, Lentiviral ; Gateway Destination
  Selectable markers: Puromycin
Growth in bacteria
  Bacterial resistance: Ampicillin, 100 μg/mL
  Growth temperature: 30°C
  Growth strain: DH10B
  Copy number: Low Copy
Gene/Insert
  Gene/Insert name: STK31 (alt names: miniTurbo-V5-STK31; miniTurbo-V5)
  Species: H. sapiens (human)
  Entrez Gene: STK31 (a.k.a. TDRD8, SGK396, FLJ16102)
  Promoter: Ubiquitin
  Tag / fusion protein: miniTurbo-V5 (N terminal on insert)
  Cloning method: Gateway Cloning
  Sequencing primers: 5′ TGAAGCTCCGGTTTTGAACT; 3′ AATAGACCCGTGAAGCTGATC
Terms and licenses: Academic/Nonprofit Terms; Industry Terms: Not Available to Industry
Depositor comments: These plasmids were generated as part of the Illuminating the Druggable Genome (IDG) program sponsored by the NIH Common Fund. The goal of this program is to identify, gather, and distribute information and resources for proteins that currently are not well-studied yet belong to commonly drug-targeted protein families: protein kinases, non-olfactory G-protein coupled receptors (GPCRs), and ion channels. The IDG program is designed to develop fundamental research tools for understudied proteins, elucidate their function, and disseminate the IDG-related resources and data to the greater scientific community. These lentiviral gateway destination plasmids were generated, as part of the Kinase-Data and Resource Generating Center (DRGC), using the single fragment or multisite gateway cloning technology. They were used for generating proteomics-based protein-interaction and protein-proximity networks that can be accessed through the kinase-DRGC website https://darkkinome.org/. Each plasmid has either an N- or C-terminal fusion protein (Flag/ V5/V5-miniTurbo/V5-TurboID/miniTurbo-V5/TurboID-V5) tagged understudied kinase driven under either a CMV or Ubiquitin (UBC) promoter. All inserts in the pENTR plasmids used to generate the deposited destination plasmids were end-sequenced and insert size validated prior to multi-site gateway cloning. The combined insert size of the single fragment or three fragment destination plasmids were confirmed by restriction digestion (BsrGI, and EcoRV for pDest667; BsrGI, EcoRV, and BstZ17I for pDest663; and BsrGI for pHAGE) and all plasmids were partially sequenced to ensure in-frame ORFs and fusion tags.
How to cite: p663-UBC-miniTurbo-V5-STK31_IDG-K was a gift from Ben Major (Addgene plasmid # 189880 ; http://n2t.net/addgene:189880 ; RRID:Addgene_189880)
